Addgene plasmid #90391: pG1-TyDown (Trp)
Purpose: 3'SS competition construct
Depositing lab: Christine Guthrie. Publication: A novel role for a U5 snRNP protein in 3' splice site selection. Umen JG, Guthrie C. Genes Dev. 1995 Apr 1;9(7):855-68. PubMed 7535718.
Backbone
  Vector backbone: pG1
  Vector type: Yeast Expression
  Selectable markers: TRP1
Growth in bacteria
  Bacterial resistance: Ampicillin, 100 μg/mL
  Growth temperature: 37°C
  Growth strain: DH5alpha
  Copy number: Unknown
Gene/Insert
  Gene/Insert name: ACT1-CUP1
  Species: S. cerevisiae (budding yeast)
  Mutation: 3'SS competition construct
  Entrez Gene: ACT1 (a.k.a. YFL039C, ABY1, END7)
  Promoter: pGPD overexpression promoter
  Cloning method: Restriction Enzyme; 5′ cloning site unknown (unknown if destroyed); 3′ cloning site unknown (unknown if destroyed)
  Sequencing primers: 5′ pGPD pro
Terms and licenses: Academic/Nonprofit Terms; Industry Terms: Not Available to Industry
How to cite: pG1-TyDown (Trp) was a gift from Christine Guthrie (Addgene plasmid # 90391)
