[The description below was written by a language model from this plasmid's Addgene catalogue record and pLannotate feature annotations shown in this document.]
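Description:
pG1-TyDown (Trp) is a yeast expression shuttle plasmid built on the pG1 backbone that carries an ACT1-CUP1 splicing reporter configured as a 3' splice site competition construct. In E. coli it is maintained through a ColE1/pUC-type origin and selected with ampicillin via the β-lactamase gene. In Saccharomyces cerevisiae it replicates episomally from a 2μ origin, with the adjacent 2μ-derived RAF1 reading frame also present, and is selected by complementation of tryptophan auxotrophy through TRP1 under its own promoter. Fragments of lacZα, lacI, the tetracycline resistance gene, rop and bom, along with lac promoter/operator elements, are annotated as well and appear to be leftovers from the parental cloning vectors rather than functional parts.

The expression cassette is driven by the strong constitutive GAP (TDH3, "GPD") promoter and closed by the PGK1 terminator, which is preceded by a short remnant of PGK1 coding sequence. Between the promoter and the annotated CUP1 copper metallothionein coding sequence lies an unannotated stretch of about 400 nt, which is the likely location of the ACT1 portion named in the catalogue entry. In ACT1-CUP1 reporters generally, an ACT1 intron is placed upstream of CUP1 so that production of copper-chelating protein, and therefore copper tolerance of a suitable host strain, depends on how the transcript is spliced. Here the record indicates that alternative 3' splice sites compete for use, but it does not give the exact arrangement of those sites or the sequence change implied by "TyDown". The plasmid is intended for studying 3' splice site selection in yeast, in work linked to a U5 snRNP protein.
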