Features (pLannotate 1.2.2; 19 found; start..end, strand, type, name):
      1..644     +  promoter       GAP promoter: S. cerevisiae TDH3; promoter for glyceraldehyde-3-phosphate dehydrogenase
   1055..1234    +  CDS            CUP1-1: MTCU1_YEAST - Also known as MTH1. Experimental evidence at protein level: Swiss-Prot protein existence level 1. Protects the cell against copper toxicity by tightly chelating copper ions. May also act as a depository for copper designated for the effective transfer into the apo forms of copper proteins. From Saccharomyces cerevisiae (strain ATCC 204508 / S288c) (Baker's yeast).
   1422..1511    +  CDS            PGK1 (fragment): PGK_YEAST - Experimental evidence at protein level: Swiss-Prot protein existence level 1. From Saccharomyces cerevisiae (strain ATCC 204508 / S288c) (Baker's yeast).
   1515..1785    +  terminator     PGK1 terminator: S. cerevisae PGK1; transcription terminator for 3-phosphoglycerate kinase gene
   1803..2082    +  CDS            TcR (fragment): tetracycline efflux protein; tet; confers resistance to tetracycline
   2083..2184    +  promoter       TRP1 promoter: S. cerevisiae TRP1
   2185..2859    +  CDS            TRP1: phosphoribosylanthranilate isomerase, required for tryptophan biosynthesis; S. cerevisiae TRP1; yeast auxotrophic marker
   2954..3108    +  CDS            lacZα (fragment): LacZα fragment of β-galactosidase; lacZ fragment
   3114..3213    -  misc_feature   bom (fragment): basis of mobility region from pBR322
   3315..3350    -  CDS            rop (fragment): Rop protein, which maintains plasmids at low copy number; rop
   3445..3549    +  promoter       AmpR promoter: bla
   3550..4410    +  CDS            AmpR: β-lactamase; bla; confers resistance to ampicillin, carbenicillin, and related antibiotics
   4581..5169    +  rep_origin     ori: high-copy-number ColE1/pMB1/pBR322/pUC origin of replication
   5352..5444    +  CDS            lacI (fragment): lac repressor; lacI; The lac repressor binds to the lac operator to inhibit transcription in E. coli. This inhibition can be relieved by adding lactose or isopropyl-β-D-thiogalactopyranoside (IPTG).
   5457..5478    +  protein_bind   CAP binding site: CAP binding activates transcription in the presence of cAMP. E. coli catabolite activator protein
   5493..5523    +  promoter       lac promoter: promoter for the E. coli lac operon
   5531..5547    +  protein_bind   lac operator: The lac repressor binds to the lac operator to inhibit transcription in E. coli. This inhibition can be relieved by adding lactose or isopropyl-β-D-thiogalactopyranoside (IPTG). lac repressor encoded by lacI
   5923..7265    +  rep_origin     2μ ori: yeast 2μ plasmid origin of replication
   7419..7940    -  CDS            RAF1: RAF_YEAST - Experimental evidence at transcript level: Swiss-Prot protein existence level 2. Antagonizes transcriptional repression of recombinase FLP by REP1-REP2. May play a role in plasmid partitioning. From Saccharomyces cerevisiae (strain ATCC 204508 / S288c) (Baker's yeast).
>Addgene plasmid #90391 | pG1-TyDown (Trp) | addgene full sequence | sequence record 178962 | Addgene NGS Result
TCATTATCAATACTGCCATTTCAAAGAATACGTAAATAATTAATAGTAGTGATTTTCCTAACTTTATTTA
GTCAAAAAATTAGCCTTTTAATTCTGCTGTAACCCGTACATGCCCAAAATAGGGGGCGGGTTACACAGAA
TATATAACATCGTAGGTGTCTGGGTGAACAGTTTATTCCTGGCATCCACTAAATATAATGGAGCCCGCTT
TTTAAGCTGGCATCCAGAAAAAAAAAGAATCCCAGCACCAAAATATTGTTTTCTTCACCAACCATCAGTT
CATAGGTCCATTCTCTTAGCGCAACTACAGAGAACAGGGGCACAAACAGGCAAAAAACGGGCACAACCTC
AATGGAGTGATGCAACCTGCCTGGAGTAAATGATGACACAAGGCAATTGACCCACGCATGTATCTATCTC
ATTTTCTTACACCTTCTATTACCTTCTGCTCTCTCTGATTTGGAAAAAGCTGAAAAAAAAGGTTGAAACC
AGTTCCCTGAAATTATTCCCCTACTTGACTAATAAGTATATAAAGACGGTAGGTATTGATTGTAATTCTG
TAAATCTATTTCTTAAACTTCTTAAATTCTACTTTTATAGTTAGTCTTTTTTTTAGTTTTAAAACACCAA
GAACTTAGTTTCGACGGATCCTTTTAGATTTTTCACGCTTACTGCTTTTTTCTTCCCAAGATCGAAAATT
TACTGAATTAACAATGGATTCTGGTATGTTCTAGCGCTTGCACCATCCCATTTAACTGTAAGAAGAATTG
CACGGTCCCAATTGCTCGAGAGATTTCTCTTTTACCTTTTTTTACTATTTTTCACTCTCCCATAACCTCC
TATATTGACTGATCTGTAATAACCACGATATTATTGGAATAAATAGGGGCTTGAAATTTGGAAAAAAAAA
AAACTGAAATATTTTCGTGATAAGTGATAGTGATATTCTTCTTTTATTTGCTACTGTGTCTCATGTACTA
ACATCGTTTGTTGTTTCGATTAGCTTCATTCTTTTTGTTGCTATAAAAAAAATTTAGAGGTTGCTGGTAC
CGGGTTCAGCGAATTAATTAACTTCCAAAATGAAGGTCATGAGTGCCAATGCCAATGTGGTAGCTGCAAA
AATAATGAACAATGCCAAAAATCATGTAGCTGCCCAACGGGGTGTAACAGCGACGACAAATGCCCCTGCG
GTAACAAGTCTGAAGAAACCAAGAAATCATGCTGCTCTGGGAAATAAAACGAATAGTCTTTAATATATTC
ATTTAACTATTTGCTGTTTTTAATTTTTAAAAGGAGAAGGAAGTTTAATCGACGATTCTACTCAGTTTGA
GTACACTTATGTATTTTGTTTAGATACTTTGTTAATTTATAGGTATGACCTGCAGCCCAAGCTGGTCGAC
CTAGATAAGTAATGATCCGGGATCTCCCATGTCTCTACTGGTGGTGGTGCTTCTTTGGAATTATTGGAAG
GTAAGGAATTGCCAGGTGTTGCTTTCTTATCCGAAAAGAAATAAATTGAATTGAATTGAAATCGATAGAT
CAATTTTTTTCTTTTCTCTTTCCCCATCCTTTACGCTAAAATAATAGTTTATTTTATTTTTTGAATATTT
TTTATTTATATACGTATATATAGACTATTATTTATCTTTTAATGATTATTAAGATTTTTATTAAAAAAAA
ATTCGCTCCTCTTTTAATGCCTTTATGCAGTTTTTTTTTCCCATTCGATATTTCTATGTTCGGGTTCAGC
GTATTTTAAGTTTAATAACTCGAAAATTCTGCGTTCGTTAAAGCTCCGGATCGATCCTCTACGCCGGACG
CATCGTGGCCGGCATCACCGGCGCCACAGGTGCGGTTGCTGGCGCCTATATCGCCGACATCACCGATGGG
GAAGATCGGGCTCGCCACTTCGGGCTCATGAGCGCTTGTTTCGGCGTGGGTATGGTGGCAGGCCCCGTGG
CCGGGGGACTGTTGGGCGCCATCTCCTTGCATGCACCATTCCTTGCGGCGGCGGTGCTCAACGGCCTCAA
CCTACTACTGGGCTGCTTCCTAATGCAGGAGTCGCATAAGGGAGAGCGTCGAAATTCGGTCGAAAAAAGA
AAAGGAGAGGGCCAAGAGGGAGGGCATTGGTGACTATTGAGCACGTGAGTATACGTGATTAAGCACACAA
AGGCAGCTTGGAGTATGTCTGTTATTAATTTCACAGGTAGTTCTGGTCCATTGGTGAAAGTTTGCGGCTT
GCAGAGCACAGAGGCCGCAGAATGTGCTCTAGATTCCGATGCTGACTTGCTGGGTATTATATGTGTGCCC
AATAGAAAGAGAACAATTGACCCGGTTATTGCAAGGAAAATTTCAAGTCTTGTAAAAGCATATAAAAATA
GTTCAGGCACTCCGAAATACTTGGTTGGCGTGTTTCGTAATCAACCTAAGGAGGATGTTTTGGCTCTGGT
CAATGATTACGGCATTGATATCGTCCAACTGCATGGAGATGAGTCGTGGCAAGAATACCAAGAGTTCCTC
GGTTTGCCAGTTATTAAAAGACTCGTATTTCCAAAAGACTGCAACATACTACTCAGTGCAGCTTCACAGA
AACCTCATTCGTTTATTCCCTTGTTTGATTCAGAAGCAGGTGGGACAGGTGAACTTTTGGATTGGAACTC
GATTTCTGACTGGGTTGGAAGGCAAGAGAGCCCCGAAAGCTTACATTTTATGTTAGCTGGTGGACTGACG
CCAGAAAATGTTGGTGATGCGCTTAGATTAAATGGCGTTATTGGTGTTGATGTAAGCGGAGGTGTGGAGA
CAAATGGTGTAAAAGACTCTAACAAAATAGCAAATTTCGTCAAAAATGCTAAGAAATAGGTTATTACTGA
GTAGTATTTATTTAAGTATTGTTTGTGCACTTGCCTGCAGGCCTTTTGAAAAGCAAGCATAAAAGATCTG
CATGCAAGCTTGGCACTGGCCGTCGTTTTACAACGTCGTGACTGGGAAAACCCTGGCGTTACCCAACTTA
ATCGCCTTGCAGCACATCCCCCTTTCGCCAGCTGGCGTAATAGCGAAGAGGCCCGCACCGATCGCCCTTC
CCAACAGTTGCGCAGCCTGAATGGCGAATGGCGCCTGATGCGGTATTTTCTCCTTACGCATCTGTGCGGT
ATTTCACACCGCATATGGTGCACTCTCAGTACAATCTGCTCTGATGCCGCATAGTTAAGCCAGCCCCGAC
ACCCGCCAACACCCGCTGACGCGCCCTGACGGGCTTGTCTGCTCCCGGCATCCGCTTACAGACAAGCTGT
GACCGTCTCCGGGAGCTGCATGTGTCAGAGGTTTTCACCGTCATCACCGAAACGCGCGAGACGAAAGGGC
CTCGTGATACGCCTATTTTTATAGGTTAATGTCATGATAATAATGGTTTCTTAGACGTCAGGTGGCACTT
TTCGGGGAAATGTGCGCGGAACCCCTATTTGTTTATTTTTCTAAATACATTCAAATATGTATCCGCTCAT
GAGACAATAACCCTGATAAATGCTTCAATAATATTGAAAAAGGAAGAGTATGAGTATTCAACATTTCCGT
GTCGCCCTTATTCCCTTTTTTGCGGCATTTTGCCTTCCTGTTTTTGCTCACCCAGAAACGCTGGTGAAAG
TAAAAGATGCTGAAGATCAGTTGGGTGCACGAGTGGGTTACATCGAACTGGATCTCAACAGCGGTAAGAT
CCTTGAGAGTTTTCGCCCCGAAGAACGTTTTCCAATGATGAGCACTTTTAAAGTTCTGCTATGTGGCGCG
GTATTATCCCGTATTGACGCCGGGCAAGAGCAACTCGGTCGCCGCATACACTATTCTCAGAATGACTTGG
TTGAGTACTCACCAGTCACAGAAAAGCATCTTACGGATGGCATGACAGTAAGAGAATTATGCAGTGCTGC
CATAACCATGAGTGATAACACTGCGGCCAACTTACTTCTGACAACGATCGGAGGACCGAAGGAGCTAACC
GCTTTTTTGCACAACATGGGGGATCATGTAACTCGCCTTGATCGTTGGGAACCGGAGCTGAATGAAGCCA
TACCAAACGACGAGCGTGACACCACGATGCCTGTAGCAATGGCAACAACGTTGCGCAAACTATTAACTGG
CGAACTACTTACTCTAGCTTCCCGGCAACAATTAATAGACTGGATGGAGGCGGATAAAGTTGCAGGACCA
CTTCTGCGCTCGGCCCTTCCGGCTGGCTGGTTTATTGCTGATAAATCTGGAGCCGGTGAGCGTGGGTCTC
GCGGTATCATTGCAGCACTGGGGCCAGATGGTAAGCCCTCCCGTATCGTAGTTATCTACACGACGGGGAG
TCAGGCAACTATGGATGAACGAAATAGACAGATCGCTGAGATAGGTGCCTCACTGATTAAGCATTGGTAA
CTGTCAGACCAAGTTTACTCATATATACTTTAGATTGATTTAAAACTTCATTTTTAATTTAAAAGGATCT
AGGTGAAGATCCTTTTTGATAATCTCATGACCAAAATCCCTTAACGTGAGTTTTCGTTCCACTGAGCGTC
AGACCCCGTAGAAAAGATCAAAGGATCTTCTTGAGATCCTTTTTTTCTGCGCGTAATCTGCTGCTTGCAA
ACAAAAAAACCACCGCTACCAGCGGTGGTTTGTTTGCCGGATCAAGAGCTACCAACTCTTTTTCCGAAGG
TAACTGGCTTCAGCAGAGCGCAGATACCAAATACTGTTCTTCTAGTGTAGCCGTAGTTAGGCCACCACTT
CAAGAACTCTGTAGCACCGCCTACATACCTCGCTCTGCTAATCCTGTTACCAGTGGCTGCTGCCAGTGGC
GATAAGTCGTGTCTTACCGGGTTGGACTCAAGACGATAGTTACCGGATAAGGCGCAGCGGTCGGGCTGAA
CGGGGGGTTCGTGCACACAGCCCAGCTTGGAGCGAACGACCTACACCGAACTGAGATACCTACAGCGTGA
GCTATGAGAAAGCGCCACGCTTCCCGAAGGGAGAAAGGCGGACAGGTATCCGGTAAGCGGCAGGGTCGGA
ACAGGAGAGCGCACGAGGGAGCTTCCAGGGGGAAACGCCTGGTATCTTTATAGTCCTGTCGGGTTTCGCC
ACCTCTGACTTGAGCGTCGATTTTTGTGATGCTCGTCAGGGGGGCGGAGCCTATGGAAAAACGCCAGCAA
CGCGGCCTTTTTACGGTTCCTGGCCTTTTGCTGGCCTTTTGCTCACATGTTCTTTCCTGCGTTATCCCCT
GATTCTGTGGATAACCGTATTACCGCCTTTGAGTGAGCTGATACCGCTCGCCGCAGCCGAACGACCGAGC
GCAGCGAGTCAGTGAGCGAGGAAGCGGAAGAGCGCCCAATACGCAAACCGCCTCTCCCCGCGCGTTGGCC
GATTCATTAATGCAGCTGGCACGACAGGTTTCCCGACTGGAAAGCGGGCAGTGAGCGCAACGCAATTAAT
GTGAGTTAGCTCACTCATTAGGCACCCCAGGCTTTACACTTTATGCTTCCGGCTCGTATGTTGTGTGGAA
TTGTGAGCGGATAACAATTTCACACAGGAAACAGCTATGACATGATTACGAATTCTGAACCAGTCCTAAA
ACGAGTAAATAGGACCGGCAATTCTTCAAGCAATAAACAGGAATACCAATTATTAAAAGATAACTTAGTC
AGATCGTACAATAAAGCTTTGAAGAAAAATGCGCCTTATTCAATCTTTGCTATAAAAAATGGCCCAAAAT
CTCACATTGGAAGACATTTGATGACCTCATTTCTTTCAATGAAGGGCCTAACGGAGTTGACTAATGTTGT
GGGAAATTGGAGCGATAAGCGTGCTTCTGCCGTGGCCAGGACAACGTATACTCATCAGATAACAGCAATA
CCTGATCACTACTTCGCACTAGTTTCTCGGTACTATGCATATGATCCAATATCAAAGGAAATGATAGCAT
TGAAGGATGAGACTAATCCAATTGAGGAGTGGCAGCATATAGAACAGCTAAAGGGTAGTGCTGAAGGAAG
CATACGATACCCCGCATGGAATGGGATAATATCACAGGAGGTACTAGACTACCTTTCATCCTACATAAAT
AGACGCATATAAGTACGCATTTAAGCATAAACACGCACTATGCCGTTCTTCTCATGTATATATATATACA
GGCAACACGCAGATATAGGTGCGACGTGAACAGTGAGCTGTATGTGCGCAGCTCGCGTTGCATTTTCGGA
AGCGCTCGTTTTCGGAAACGCTTTGAAGTTCCTATTCCGAAGTTCCTATTCTCTAGAAAGTATAGGAACT
TCAGAGCGCTTTTGAAAACCAAAAGCGCTCTGAAGACGCACTTTCAAAAAACCAAAAACGCACCGGACTG
TAACGAGCTACTAAAATATTGCGAATACCGCTTCCACAAACATTGCTCAAAAGTATCTCTTTGCTATATA
TCTCTGTGCTATATCCCTATATAACCTACCCATCCACCTTTCGCTCCTTGAACTTGCATCTAAACTCGAC
CTCTACATTTTTTATGTTTATCTCTAGTATTACTCTTTAGACAAAAAAATTGTAGTAAGAACTATTCATA
GAGTGAATCGAAAACAATACGAAAATGTAAACATTTCCTATACGTAGTATATAGAGACAAAATAGAAGAA
ACCGTTCATAATTTTCTGACCAATGAAGAATCATCAACGCTATCACTTTCTGTTCACAAAGTATGCGCAA
TCCACATCGGTATAGAATATAATCGGGGATGCCTTTATCTTGAAAAAATGCACCCGCAGCTTCGCTAGTA
ATCAGTAAACGCGGGAAGTGGAGTCAGGCTTTTTTTATGGAAGAGAAAATAGACACCAAAGTAGCCTTCT
TCTAACCTTAACGGACCTACAGTGCAAAAAGTTATCAAGAGACTGCATTATAGAGCGCACAAAGGAGAAA
AAAAGTAATCTAAGATGCTTTGTTAGAAAAATAGCGCTCTCGGGATGCATTTTTGTAGAACAAAAAAGAA
GTATAGATTCTTTGTTGGTAAAATAGCGCTCTCGCGTTGCATTTCTGTTCTGTAAAAATGCAGCTCAGAT
TCTTTGTTTGAAAAATTAGCGCTCTCGCGTTGCATTTTTGTTTTACAAAAATGAAGCACAGATTCTTCGT
TGGTAAAATAGCGCTTTCGCGTTGCATTTCTGTTCTGTAAAAATGCAGCTCAGATTCTTTGTTTGAAAAA
TTAGCGCTCTCGCGTTGCATTTTTGTTCTACAAAATGAAGCACAGATGCTTCGTTAACAAAGATATGCTA
TTGAAGTGCAAGATGGAAACGCAGAAAATGAACCGGGGATGCGACGTGCAAGATTACCTATGCAATAGAT
GCAATAGTTTCTCCAGGAACCGAAATACATACATTGTCTTCCGTAAAGCGCTAGACTATATATTATTATA
CAGGTTCAAATATACTATCTGTTTCAGGGAAAACTCCCAGGTTCGGATGTTCAAAATTCAATGATGGGTA
ACAAGTACGATCGTAAATCTGTAAAACAGTTTGTCGGATATTAGGCTGTATCTCCTCAAAGCGTATTCGA
ATATCATTGAGAAGCTGCAGCTATTCATGCAACTGCTAAATGGTCTACTGCTCAATTAAAGAAAACACAG
GCAGAGCAGGCTGCCCGGGCAAAAGCTGCAGCGTCACATCGGATAATAATGATGGCAGCCATTGTAGAAG
TGCCTTTTGCATTTCTAGTCTCTTTCTCGGTCTAGCTAGTTTTACTACATCGCGAAGATAGAATCTTAGA
TCACACTGCCTTTGCTGAGCTGGATCAATAGAGTAACAAAAGAGTGGTAAGGCCTCGTTAAAGGACAAGG
ACCTGAGCGGAAGTGTATCGTACAGTAGACGGAGTATACTAGTATAGTCTATAGTCCGTGGAATTCTCAT
GTTTGACAGCTTATCATCGATAAGCTTGGCTGCAGGTCGAGTTTA
